Addgene plasmid #191064: pEY67
Purpose: ceh-1 fluorescent neural reporter driving nuclear CYOFP expression (refer to NeuroPAL paper for expression)
Depositing lab: Oliver Hobert & Eviatar Yemini. Depositing organization: Columbia University. Publication: NeuroPAL: A Multicolor Atlas for Whole-Brain Neuronal Identification in C. elegans. Yemini E, Lin A, Nejatbakhsh A, Varol E, Sun R, Mena GE, Samuel ADT, Paninski L, Venkatachalam V, Hobert O. Cell. 2021 Jan 7;184(1):272-288.e11. doi: 10.1016/j.cell.2020.12.012. Epub 2020 Dec 29. PubMed 33378642.
Backbone
  Vector backbone: pPD95.62
  Vector type: Worm Expression
Growth in bacteria
  Bacterial resistance: Ampicillin, 100 μg/mL
  Growth temperature: 37°C
  Growth strain: DH5alpha
  Copy number: Unknown
Gene/Insert
  Gene/Insert name: ceh-1
  Species: C. elegans (nematode)
  Mutation: None
  Entrez Gene: ceh-1
  Cloning method: Gibson Cloning
Terms and licenses: Academic/Nonprofit Terms; Industry Terms: Not Available to Industry
How to cite: pEY67 was a gift from Oliver Hobert & Eviatar Yemini (Addgene plasmid # 191064 ; http://n2t.net/addgene:191064 ; RRID:Addgene_191064)
