[The description below was written by a language model from this plasmid's Addgene catalogue record and pLannotate feature annotations shown in this document.]
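Description:
pEY67 is a C. elegans expression plasmid built on the pPD95.62 backbone, one of the Fire-lab style worm vectors, and serves as a transcriptional reporter for the homeobox gene ceh-1. It is one of the neural reporter constructs associated with the NeuroPAL multicolor atlas for whole-brain neuronal identification. In bacteria the 7.7 kb plasmid is maintained through a high-copy ColE1/pUC-type origin and selected with ampicillin via the β-lactamase gene under its own promoter. Remnants of pUC/pBR322 ancestry (lac promoter and operator, CAP site, and fragments of lacI, rop, bom and the pUC polylinker) are also detected but have no role in the reporter's function.

The insert, assembled by Gibson cloning, is listed simply as ceh-1. The feature table leaves roughly 3 kb between the polylinker remnant and the fluorescent protein coding region unannotated, which is the likely location of the ceh-1 regulatory sequence, although the record does not define its boundaries. Downstream lies the coding sequence for CyOFP1, a monomeric, rapidly maturing, long-Stokes-shift orange fluorescent protein derived from Entacmaea quadricolor. It is preceded by a short match to worm-optimised GFP that is probably residual backbone sequence. CyOFP1 is followed by his-11, a C. elegans histone H2B, and this arrangement is consistent with a histone fusion that tethers the fluorophore to chromatin and produces the nuclear signal described in the catalogue entry. A short aex-5 match lies further downstream, and the 3' UTR is not annotated. Nuclear-localised colour makes individual neurons easier to separate and identify. The specific neurons labelled are not given in the record, which defers to the NeuroPAL publication for the expression pattern.
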