Features (pLannotate 1.2.2; 14 found; start..end, strand, type, name):
    152..169     -  misc_feature   MCS (fragment): pUC18/19 multiple cloning site
   3106..3157    +  CDS            mEGFP (fragment): monomeric enhanced GFP, optimized with synthetic introns for expression in C. elegans
   3164..3964    +  CDS            CyOFP1: CyOFP1 is a basic (constitutively fluorescent) long stokes shift fluorescent protein published in 2016, derived from Entacmaea quadricolor. It is reported to be a very rapidly-maturing monomer with moderate acid sensitivity.
   3989..4351    +  CDS            his-11: H2B1_CAEEL - Experimental evidence at protein level: Swiss-Prot protein existence level 1. Core component of nucleosome. Nucleosomes wrap and compact DNA into chromatin, limiting DNA accessibility to the cellular machineries which require DNA as a template. Histones thereby play a central role in transcription regulation, DNA repair, DNA replication and chromosomal stability. DNA accessibility is regulated via a complex set of post-translational modifications of histones, also called histone code, and nucleosome remodeling. From Caenorhabditis elegans.
   4961..5113    +  CDS            aex-5 (fragment): AEX5_CAEEL - Also known as kpc-3 From Caenorhabditis elegans.
   5241..5276    +  CDS            rop (fragment): Rop protein, which maintains plasmids at low copy number; rop
   5378..5477    +  misc_feature   bom (fragment): basis of mobility region from pBR322
   5575..5679    +  promoter       AmpR promoter: bla
   5680..6540    +  CDS            AmpR: β-lactamase; bla; confers resistance to ampicillin, carbenicillin, and related antibiotics
   6711..7299    +  rep_origin     ori: high-copy-number ColE1/pMB1/pBR322/pUC origin of replication
   7482..7574    +  CDS            lacI (fragment): lac repressor; lacI; The lac repressor binds to the lac operator to inhibit transcription in E. coli. This inhibition can be relieved by adding lactose or isopropyl-β-D-thiogalactopyranoside (IPTG).
   7587..7608    +  protein_bind   CAP binding site: CAP binding activates transcription in the presence of cAMP. E. coli catabolite activator protein
   7623..7653    +  promoter       lac promoter: promoter for the E. coli lac operon
   7661..7677    +  protein_bind   lac operator: The lac repressor binds to the lac operator to inhibit transcription in E. coli. This inhibition can be relieved by adding lactose or isopropyl-β-D-thiogalactopyranoside (IPTG). lac repressor encoded by lacI
>Addgene plasmid #191064 | pEY67 | addgene full sequence | sequence record 375965 | Addgene NGS Result
TCACACAGGAAACAGCTATGACCATGATTACGCCAAGCTGTAAGTTTAAACATGATCTTACTAACTAACT
ATTCTCATTTAAATTTTCAGAGCTTAAAAATGGCTGAAATCACTCACAACGATGGATACGCTAACAACTT
GGAAATGAAATAAGCTTGCATGCCTGCAGTCTTCAGCGATCTCACCGATTTCCCAGTCTGATCTTTTTCT
TGTTGTCCATAGTTTTATTCACTGACTTTCAGTGTCTCAATTAGGTTGACAAGTGCTCTCGTAACTTTAA
ATCTCCGATGATTTTGAAATATCTAAAATCTAAATCCAGTTATCACCAGTCATTCAATTTATGTGTATTA
TAAAGTGCCTAAAAATGTGAATCTTCATTTTTCGGCACGTCGTCACCTCTGACAAAACTCATCTTTGTAG
TATAGGAAACAAAAATGTACTTGATTTCATTTAAAAATCCCAAGGTCTTTATCTACAGCCCCTCCAAAAT
TTTCAATTTTTTTCACTATCTGTTTTTCCCTTGCTCCACCTCCTTAAACGTATCCCGTAATCAAAATCTA
TAATCTATCATATTGTATTCTCCAGCAACAAATGCAACCAAATGTATTAAAAATGTTTAAAAATTTATAA
AGATTATTGTCACACTTTTCACATCCAATTACCAGTCTGACTCTCACGTTTCCAGTGAATAACAGCGTGT
TTCAAAATGTCATGTGCTAATAATATTGAACATATTAGCAAAAACCTCATTGAAATTCTACAAAACTGCA
TCGAGTACGTTTTAATGAATACAGGTAAAATTTTTGAAAATTCCCAAAAAATGTTTTCATTATTAATCAT
TTTTTGATTGAATTTTAAATGTTTTCCCAGAATATGAACAACGAATATATATATATAAAGCAGTCAATTT
TTTAATGATTTTTAATGACTGCACAGTTACAATATTAAAATCATTAAAAATTGTATAAGTCAATACAAAT
TGTTAAACATATTTTCTCTAATTTTATCTTTTTTATTGTCAAATTTTTAATAGCACTACATTTTACTGTT
GTATTTTTGACTACGGTTTAAAATGAGTCGAAAAATGAGCATTCTCATGAAAATAATTTATATAAGCTTT
TCTTTGCCGGTTGCCAAAAATTTTAAAGTTATGTTGTTCGATTTGCTTATTTTCGAAGAATTGAGGTGTT
TTAAATTGCTTTATCAAAATCCGACCCGCAAGTTGTTAGCTCCTCCAATTGTGAAAATTAAAAAACTTTA
CCAGAAACTGCGTGTCTTTGATTTATGCTTATAGGATTAAATGTAAGAGTTATACACAATTAAAATTCTT
TTGACCGAATGAATTTTATACAGGTTTAATGAATTTTCATATCACTTTTAAACGTATGTCCAAAAAACTA
ACATCTAGGTGTTCTAAAAGTCTAATTATCTCTACGTCCAAAATTATTGTTTGAATACTATCCATAAACC
TGTCATATTTTAAGAAATTTACGATTTCTTGGCAAATAATTTGATTTGCTTTTTTTTTTACTTCAGCTCA
CATGTAACTCTATAAAGCGATATATAAATAAAACTCCATACTCAGACGCAGCCTAAATTGTTCTCTTCAA
AAGCATACACTGTACTTTTTCATTTCGTTTCCTCCCGTTAACAATATAAAAAGTGCTCCATCATTCCTCA
ACTATTAAAAATTGTCTCCTCTTGTCAATAGTTCTTGTTCTTCCGTCTTCAACTCCTCCGCAACTTTATT
TATTCCCATTTTCTCTTTTTTAGTTCTAAAAAATTTATGTTTCTGTCTTTATTTCTCATCATGTCACAAT
CAAATAGAAGAAGCTCCGGTAGGCGGTAAACTTCTGTGTGCTTGGAGTACAATAGAAGCCGAAACCAATA
CAATAAAATGACACAGAAGAGACAAAAAGAATAGTTCATCTCATTAGCTCAGTTGCTCTGATTTGCTATT
ATGAATAATCCAAAGGGTCTGAAGAACCCGATAGCTTTTGTGTTTGTAGTTGTTAGCGAAGAGAAAGAGG
CGTAACATATTTTCATATAGTAAGCAATTATTACGCAAGTGTTGTTTGGAAGATTGTAAATGAGATGAGC
AACGAGGCGAAGAATGGGGTCTCCCCGGCAGTCGCCGCAGATTTCGTTGCCCAATCAAAACTACCCCACC
GACTCCACCCCATCTGCTGTCAGTTTGATTTTGAGCCCCGATCCAATAGGTTCTCGTGAGAGTTTTTTGT
CGCGTTTCATTTCTTGATGATTTTTCTTGATTGAAAAAACTATTGTGGCAGTGGTTTTAACTATGCCCAT
AACTGTTGGAATTTCATCAGGTATGAAAATTCCATCAAGTTTTATCATATGTTACTGTTCCCAGGATCGT
TTTTTGAGATTTCAAAACAGCAAAGTGATTTAAATTTTACATTTTTAGAGTTAGGAGTAATCATATCTAT
GCCCCATTTTTTAAAATTCAACAGATCATATATCAGTTCTTAATTTACATATCCACAAATCTTCAATTGA
CAAAGTACATATTTGTATTTTCTTCATATATTATTTATTTTATGTTTAGTAGAGATTATCAATTGACATC
TTCAAAATGAACCGAGATATAACCTCACAAATTGAAGTCACCTATTACGGGTCCCGCAAGTATCATTCCT
GTTAACAAACAAAACCAGCTGTTGTAAACGCCAGCGTGCTACTTTTTAATAAAACCAAACACACTCACAT
TTTCAATTTTTACTGCCTTAACCAAAATGTCCCAGAAAAACCACTAATTTCTATTACTGAGACATTTTGT
AAAATATCGTGAACATTCTCTCTTTCTCACTCTCGTTCGTTTTTTTTGTTGAATTCCAATTTTGGAGTTC
AAGGCCAAATTGCACTTTTTTGTTTGTAATACAAGCTTTTCATCTTGACAGCTCCCGGGATTGGCCAAAG
GACCCAAAGGTATGTTTCGAATGATACTAACATAACATAGAACATTTTCAGGAGGACCCTTGCTTGGAGG
GTACCGAGCTCAGAAAAAATGACCGCTCCAAAGAAGAAGCGCAAGGTTCCAGTCGAGAAGATGACTGCCC
CAAAAAAGAAACGTAAGGTCCCGCGGGTAAGTTTAAACAGTTCGGTACTAACTAACCATACATATTTAAA
TTTTCAGCGCGCTGTGTCAAAAGGAGAAGAGCTTATTAAGGAGAATATGCGTTCCAAGCTCTACCTCGAG
GGATCCGTCAACGGACACCAATTCAAGTGCACCCACGAGGGAGAGGGAAAGCCATACGAGGGAAAGCAAA
CCAACCGTATCAAGGTCGTCGAGGGAGGACCACTCCCATTCGCCTTCGACATCCTCGCCACCCACTTCAT
GTACGGATCCAAGGTAAGTTTAAACATATATATACTAACTAACCCTGATTATTTAAATTTTCAGGTCTTC
ATCAAGTACCCAGCCGACCTCCCAGACTACTTCAAGCAATCCTTCCCAGAGGGATTCACCTGGGAGCGTG
TCATGGTCTTCGAGGACGGAGGAGTCCTCACCGCCACCCAAGACACCTCCCTCCAAGACGGAGAGCTCAT
CTACAACGTCAAGGTCCGTGGAGTCAACTTCCCAGCCAACGGACCAGTCATGCAAAAGAAGACCCTCGGA
TGGGAGCCATCCACCGAGACCATGTACCCAGCCGACGGAGGACTCGAGGGACGTTGCGACAAGGTAAGTT
TAAACATGATTTTACTAACTAACTAATCTGATTTAAATTTTCAGGCCCTCAAGCTCGTCGGAGGAGGACA
CCTCCACGTCAACTTCAAGACCACCTACAAGTCCAAGAAGCCAGTCAAGATGCCAGGAGTCCACTACGTC
GACCGTCGTCTCGAGCGTATCAAGGAGGCCGACAACGAGACCTACGTCGAGCAATACGAGCACGCCGTCG
CCCGTTACTCCAACCTCGGAGGAGGAATGGACGAGCTCTACAAGCCTAGGATACCGGTGGGTGAAGACCC
ACCAAAGCCATCTGCCAAGGGAGCCAAGAAGGCCGCCAAGACCGTTACGAAGCCAAAGGACGGAAAGAAG
AGACGTCATGCCCGTAAGGAATCATACTCCGTCTACATCTACCGTGTCCTCAAGCAAGTTCATCCAGACA
CTGGAGTTTCCTCCAAAGCCATGTCTATCATGAACTCTTTTGTCAACGATGTCTTCGAGCGTATTGCTGC
TGAAGCATCCCGTCTTGCTCACTACAACAAGCGTTCCACAATCTCATCCCGCGAAATTCAGACCGCTGTC
CGTCTGATCCTTCCAGGAGAGCTTGCCAAGCACGCCGTGTCTGAGGGAACCAAGGCCGTTACCAAGTACA
CTTCCAGCAAGTAGGAATTCCAACTGAGCGCCGGTCGCTACCATTACCAACTTGTCTGGTGTCAAAAATA
ATAGGGGCCGCTGTCATCAGAGTAAGTTTAAACTGAGTTCTACTAACTAACGAGTAATATTTAAATTTTC
AGCATCTCGCGCCCGTGCCTCTGACTTCTAAGTCCAATTACTCTTCAACATCCCTACATGCTCTTTCTCC
CTGTGCTCCCACCCCCTATTTTTGTTATTATCAAAAAACTTCTCTTAATTTCTTTGTTTTTTAGCTTCTT
TTAAGTCACCTCTAACAATGAAATTGTGTAGATTCAAAAATAGAATTAATTCGTAATAAAAAGTCGAAAA
AAATTGTGCTCCCTCCCCCCATTAATAATAATTCTATCCCAAAATCTACACAATGTTCTGTGTACACTTC
TTATGTTTTTTACTTCTGATAAATTTTTTTGAAACATCATAGAAAAAACCGCACACAAAATACCTTATCA
TATGTTACGTTTCAGTTTATGACCGCAATTTTTATTTCTTCGCACGTCTGGGCCTCTCATGACGTCAAAT
CATGCTCATCGTGAAAAAGTTTTGGAGTATTTTTGGAATTTTTCAATCAAGTGAAAGTTTATGAAATTAA
TTTTCCTGCTTTTGCTTTTTGGGGTTTCCCCTATTGTTTGTCAAGATTTCGAGGACGGCGTTTTTCTTGC
TAAAATCACAAGTATTGATGAGCACGATGCAAGAAAGATCGGAAGAAGGTTTGGGTTTGAGGCTCAGTGG
AAGGTGAGTAGAAGTTGATAATTTGAAAGTGGAGTAGTGTCTATGGGGTTTTTGCCTTAAATGACAGAAT
ACATTCCCAATATACCAAACATAACTGTTTCCTACTAGTCGGCCGTACGGGCCCTTTCGTCTCGCGCGTT
TCGGTGATGACGGTGAAAACCTCTGACACATGCAGCTCCCGGAGACGGTCACAGCTTGTCTGTAAGCGGA
TGCCGGGAGCAGACAAGCCCGTCAGGGCGCGTCAGCGGGTGTTGGCGGGTGTCGGGGCTGGCTTAACTAT
GCGGCATCAGAGCAGATTGTACTGAGAGTGCACCATATGCGGTGTGAAATACCGCACAGATGCGTAAGGA
GAAAATACCGCATCAGGCGGCCTTAAGGGCCTCGTGATACGCCTATTTTTATAGGTTAATGTCATGATAA
TAATGGTTTCTTAGACGTCAGGTGGCACTTTTCGGGGAAATGTGCGCGGAACCCCTATTTGTTTATTTTT
CTAAATACATTCAAATATGTATCCGCTCATGAGACAATAACCCTGATAAATGCTTCAATAATATTGAAAA
AGGAAGAGTATGAGTATTCAACATTTCCGTGTCGCCCTTATTCCCTTTTTTGCGGCATTTTGCCTTCCTG
TTTTTGCTCACCCAGAAACGCTGGTGAAAGTAAAAGATGCTGAAGATCAGTTGGGTGCACGAGTGGGTTA
CATCGAACTGGATCTCAACAGCGGTAAGATCCTTGAGAGTTTTCGCCCCGAAGAACGTTTTCCAATGATG
AGCACTTTTAAAGTTCTGCTATGTGGCGCGGTATTATCCCGTATTGACGCCGGGCAAGAGCAACTCGGTC
GCCGCATACACTATTCTCAGAATGACTTGGTTGAGTACTCACCAGTCACAGAAAAGCATCTTACGGATGG
CATGACAGTAAGAGAATTATGCAGTGCTGCCATAACCATGAGTGATAACACTGCGGCCAACTTACTTCTG
ACAACGATCGGAGGACCGAAGGAGCTAACCGCTTTTTTGCACAACATGGGGGATCATGTAACTCGCCTTG
ATCGTTGGGAACCGGAGCTGAATGAAGCCATACCAAACGACGAGCGTGACACCACGATGCCTGTAGCAAT
GGCAACAACGTTGCGCAAACTATTAACTGGCGAACTACTTACTCTAGCTTCCCGGCAACAATTAATAGAC
TGGATGGAGGCGGATAAAGTTGCAGGACCACTTCTGCGCTCGGCCCTTCCGGCTGGCTGGTTTATTGCTG
ATAAATCTGGAGCCGGTGAGCGTGGGTCTCGCGGTATCATTGCAGCACTGGGGCCAGATGGTAAGCCCTC
CCGTATCGTAGTTATCTACACGACGGGGAGTCAGGCAACTATGGATGAACGAAATAGACAGATCGCTGAG
ATAGGTGCCTCACTGATTAAGCATTGGTAACTGTCAGACCAAGTTTACTCATATATACTTTAGATTGATT
TAAAACTTCATTTTTAATTTAAAAGGATCTAGGTGAAGATCCTTTTTGATAATCTCATGACCAAAATCCC
TTAACGTGAGTTTTCGTTCCACTGAGCGTCAGACCCCGTAGAAAAGATCAAAGGATCTTCTTGAGATCCT
TTTTTTCTGCGCGTAATCTGCTGCTTGCAAACAAAAAAACCACCGCTACCAGCGGTGGTTTGTTTGCCGG
ATCAAGAGCTACCAACTCTTTTTCCGAAGGTAACTGGCTTCAGCAGAGCGCAGATACCAAATACTGTTCT
TCTAGTGTAGCCGTAGTTAGGCCACCACTTCAAGAACTCTGTAGCACCGCCTACATACCTCGCTCTGCTA
ATCCTGTTACCAGTGGCTGCTGCCAGTGGCGATAAGTCGTGTCTTACCGGGTTGGACTCAAGACGATAGT
TACCGGATAAGGCGCAGCGGTCGGGCTGAACGGGGGGTTCGTGCACACAGCCCAGCTTGGAGCGAACGAC
CTACACCGAACTGAGATACCTACAGCGTGAGCTATGAGAAAGCGCCACGCTTCCCGAAGGGAGAAAGGCG
GACAGGTATCCGGTAAGCGGCAGGGTCGGAACAGGAGAGCGCACGAGGGAGCTTCCAGGGGGAAACGCCT
GGTATCTTTATAGTCCTGTCGGGTTTCGCCACCTCTGACTTGAGCGTCGATTTTTGTGATGCTCGTCAGG
GGGGCGGAGCCTATGGAAAAACGCCAGCAACGCGGCCTTTTTACGGTTCCTGGCCTTTTGCTGGCCTTTT
GCTCACATGTTCTTTCCTGCGTTATCCCCTGATTCTGTGGATAACCGTATTACCGCCTTTGAGTGAGCTG
ATACCGCTCGCCGCAGCCGAACGACCGAGCGCAGCGAGTCAGTGAGCGAGGAAGCGGAAGAGCGCCCAAT
ACGCAAACCGCCTCTCCCCGCGCGTTGGCCGATTCATTAATGCAGCTGGCACGACAGGTTTCCCGACTGG
AAAGCGGGCAGTGAGCGCAACGCAATTAATGTGAGTTAGCTCACTCATTAGGCACCCCAGGCTTTACACT
TTATGCTTCCGGCTCGTATGTTGTGTGGAATTGTGAGCGGATAACAATT
